>Addgene plasmid #153281 | pDGE509 | addgene full sequence | sequence record 307474 | Addgene NGS Result
GTCAGGGGGGCGGAGCCTATGGAAAAACGCCAGCAACGCGGCCTTTTTACGGTTCCTGGCCTTTTGCTGG
CCTTTTGCTCACATGTTCTTTCCTGCGTTATCCCCTGATTCTGTGGATAACCGTATTACCGCCTTTGAGT
GAGCTGATACCGCTCGCCGCAGCCGAACGACCGAGCGCAGCGAGTCAGTGAGCGAGGAAGCGGAAGAGCG
CCCAATACGCAAACCGCCTCTCCCCGCGCGTTGGCCGATTCATTAATCACTCTGTGGTCTCAGACTATAA
GCTTTAGCTTTGAGACCACGAAGTGGCTCTTCAGTGGACGAAAGGGCCTCGTGATACGCCTATTTTTATA
GGTTAATGTCATGATAATAATGGTTTCTTAGACGTCAGGTGGCACTTTTCGGGGAAATGTGCGCGGAACC
CCTATTTGTTTATTTTTCTAAATACATTCAAATATGTATCCGCTCATGAGACAATAACCCTGATAAATGC
TTCAATAATATTGAAAAAGGAAGAGTATGGCTAAAATGAGAATATCACCGGAATTGAAAAAACTGATCGA
AAAATACCGCTGCGTAAAAGATACGGAAGGAATGTCTCCTGCTAAGGTATATAAGCTGGTGGGAGAAAAT
GAAAACCTATATTTAAAAATGACGGACAGCCGGTATAAAGGGACCACCTATGATGTGGAACGGGAAAAGG
ACATGATGCTATGGCTGGAAGGAAAGCTGCCTGTTCCAAAGGTCCTGCACTTTGAACGGCATGATGGCTG
GAGCAATCTGCTCATGAGTGAGGCCGATGGCGTCCTTTGCTCGGAAGAGTATGAAGATGAACAAAGCCCT
GAAAAGATTATCGAGCTGTATGCGGAGTGCATCAGGCTCTTTCACTCCATCGACATATCGGATTGTCCCT
ATACGAATAGCTTAGACAGCCGCTTAGCCGAATTGGATTACTTACTGAATAACGATCTGGCCGATGTGGA
TTGCGAAAACTGGGAAGAGGACACTCCATTTAAAGATCCGCGCGAGCTGTATGATTTTTTAAAGACGGAA
AAGCCCGAAGAGGAACTTGTCTTTTCCCACGGCGACCTGGGAGACAGCAACATCTTTGTGAAAGATGGCA
AAGTAAGTGGCTTTATTGATCTTGGGAGAAGCGGCAGGGCGGACAAGTGGTATGACATTGCCTTCTGCGT
CCGGTCGCTCAGGGAGGATATCGGGGAAGAACAGTATGTCGAGCTATTTTTTGACTTACTGGGGATCAAG
CCTGATTGGGAGAAAATAAAATATTATATTTTACTGGATGAATTGTTTTAGCTGTCAGACCAAGTTTACT
CATATATACTTTAGATTGATTTAAAACTTCATTTTTAATTTAAAAGGATCTAGGTGAAGATCCTTTTTGA
TAATCTCATGACCAAAATCCCTTAACGTGAGTTTTCGTTCCACTGAGCGTCAGACCCCGTAGAAAAGATC
AAAGGATCTTCTTGAGATCCTTTTTTTCTGCGCGTAATCTGCTGCTTGCAAACAAAAAAACCACCGCTAC
CAGCGGTGGTTTGTTTGCCGGATCAAGAGCTACCAACTCTTTTTCCGAAGGTAACTGGCTTCAGCAGAGC
GCAGATACCAAATACTGTTCTTCTAGTGTAGCCGTAGTTAGGCCACCACTTCAAGAACTCTGTAGCACCG
CCTACATACCTCGCTCTGCTAATCCTGTTACCAGTGGCTGCTGCCAGTGGCGATAAGTCGTGTCTTACCG
GGTTGGACTCAAGACGATAGTTACCGGATAAGGCGCAGCGGTCGGGCTGAACGGGGGGTTCGTGCACACA
GCCCAGCTTGGAGCGAACGACCTACACCGAACTGAGATACCTACAGCGTGAGCTATGAGAAAGCGCCACG
CTTCCCGAAGGGAGAAAGGCGGACAGGTATCCGGTAAGCGGCAGGGTCGGAACAGGAGAGCGCACGAGGG
AGCTTCCAGGGGGAAACGCCTGGTATCTTTATAGTCCTGTCGGGTTTCGCCACCTCTGACTTGAGCGTCG
ATTTTTGTGATGCTC
Features (pLannotate 1.2.2; 5 found; start..end, strand, type, name):
     73..206     +  rep_origin     RSF ori (fragment): Plasmids containing the RSF 1030 origin of replication can be propagated in E. coli cells that contain additional plasmids with compatible origins.
    208..257     +  CDS            lacI (fragment): lac repressor; lacI; The lac repressor binds to the lac operator to inhibit transcription in E. coli. This inhibition can be relieved by adding lactose or isopropyl-β-D-thiogalactopyranoside (IPTG).
    412..516     +  promoter       AmpR promoter: bla
    517..1311    +  CDS            KanR: aminoglycoside phosphotransferase; aphA-3; confers resistance to kanamycin
   1482..25      +  rep_origin     ori (across the origin): high-copy-number ColE1/pMB1/pBR322/pUC origin of replication
