[The description below was written by a language model from this plasmid's Addgene catalogue record and pLannotate feature annotations shown in this document.]
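Description:
pDGE509 is a small, high-copy E. coli cloning plasmid (about 2 kb) built on the pAGM1311 backbone and catalogued as a CRISPR-type vector. It is not an expression construct. It serves as an accessory module, an "end-linker", within a modular assembly system for multiplex genome editing. The sequenced record shows a minimal backbone: a ColE1/pUC-type high-copy origin of replication and a kanamycin resistance gene (an aminoglycoside phosphotransferase) driven by the bla (AmpR) promoter. The automated annotation also picks up short fragments resembling an RSF origin and lacI. These are only partial matches of roughly 50 to 130 bp and are best regarded as backbone remnants, not as functional elements.

The payload is a synthetic linker of about 20 bp, too short to be picked up as a feature in the annotation, so its exact position and flanking restriction sites are not given in the record (the cloning sites are listed as unknown). According to the stated purpose, the linker closes an assembly when three sgRNA arrays are combined into a recipient vector. In hierarchical cloning schemes of this kind, an end-linker bridges the overhang left by the last inserted module to the fixed overhang of the destination vector, so the same recipient can accept different numbers of modules. Here the linker matches the three-array configuration and is described as compatible with any recipient vector of the system. The associated work concerns highly multiplexed editing in Nicotiana benthamiana and Arabidopsis, so this plasmid is an assembly helper for building multi-guide plant editing constructs and carries no sgRNA, nuclease or plant-active element itself.
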