Addgene plasmid #153281: pDGE509
Purpose: End-linker for cloning 3 sgRNA arrays into any recipient vector
Depositing lab: Johannes Stuttmann. Depositing organization: Martin-Luther-Universitaet Halle-Wittenberg. Publication: Highly efficient multiplex editing: One-shot generation of 8x Nicotiana benthamiana and 12x Arabidopsis mutants. Stuttmann J, Barthel K, Martin P, Ordon J, Erickson JL, Herr R, Ferik F, Kretschmer C, Berner T, Keilwagen J, Marillonnet S, Bonas U. Plant J. 2021 Feb 12. doi: 10.1111/tpj.15197. PubMed 33577114.
Backbone
  Vector backbone: pAGM1311
  Backbone manufacturer: Engler et al, 2014
  Backbone size w/o insert (bp): 2000
  Vector type: CRISPR
Growth in bacteria
  Bacterial resistance: Kanamycin, 50 μg/mL
  Growth temperature: 37°C
  Growth strain: DH5alpha
  Copy number: High Copy
Gene/Insert
  Gene/Insert name: linker
  Species: Synthetic
  Insert size (bp): 20
  Cloning method: Restriction Enzyme; 5′ cloning site Unknown (unknown if destroyed)
Terms and licenses: Academic/Nonprofit Terms; Industry Terms: Not Available to Industry
Depositor comments: Please visit https://www.biorxiv.org/content/10.1101/2020.03.31.018671v2 for bioRxiv preprint.
How to cite: pDGE509 was a gift from Johannes Stuttmann (Addgene plasmid # 153281 ; http://n2t.net/addgene:153281 ; RRID:Addgene_153281)
